Addgene plasmid #248201: pTIR_HyPB_RFP
Purpose: HyPB RFP cargo plasmid
Depositing lab: Marc Güell. Depositing organization: Universitat Pompeu Fabra. Publication: Discovery and protein language model-guided design of hyperactive transposases. Ivancic D, Agudelo A, Lindstrom-Vautrin J, Jaraba-Wallace J, Gallo M, Das R, Ragel A, Herrero-Vicente J, Higueras I, Billeci F, Sanvicente-Garcia M, Petazzi P, Ferruz N, Sanchez-Mejias A, Guell M. Nat Biotechnol. 2025 Oct 2. doi: 10.1038/s41587-025-02816-4. PubMed 41039042.
Backbone
  Vector backbone: pTIR
  Vector type: Mammalian Expression
Growth in bacteria
  Bacterial resistance: Ampicillin, 100 μg/mL
  Growth temperature: 37°C
  Growth strain: DH5alpha
  Copy number: High Copy
Gene/Insert
  Gene/Insert name: RFP
Terms and licenses: Academic/Nonprofit Terms; Industry Terms: Not Available to Industry
How to cite: pTIR_HyPB_RFP was a gift from Marc Güell (Addgene plasmid # 248201 ; http://n2t.net/addgene:248201 ; RRID:Addgene_248201)
