[The description below was written by a language model from this plasmid's Addgene catalogue record and pLannotate feature annotations shown in this document.]
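Description:
pTIR_HyPB_RFP is a small (about 3.5 kb) mammalian expression plasmid built on the pTIR backbone and catalogued as the RFP cargo plasmid for HyPB, which most likely refers to hyperactive piggyBac transposase. It is maintained in E. coli as a high-copy plasmid through a ColE1/pUC-type origin of replication. Selection is with ampicillin, conferred by a β-lactamase gene driven by its own bla promoter.

The payload is a single red fluorescent reporter cassette. An EF-1α core promoter is followed by a truncated HTLV-1 5' LTR segment. This pairing is commonly used as a compact composite promoter, in which the viral R/U5-derived sequence acts as a 5' leader that enhances expression. It drives the coding sequence of mRFP1, a monomeric, constitutively fluorescent red protein derived from Discosoma. Downstream lie a short WPRE fragment, a posttranscriptional element that generally improves transcript stability and expression, and an SV40 polyadenylation signal.

The backbone name and the "cargo" designation imply that this cassette is flanked by transposon terminal inverted repeats recognised by the transposase. However, the automated feature table does not annotate any such repeats, so their identity and exact positions cannot be confirmed from the record. They may lie in the unannotated stretches between the origin and the promoter and between the polyadenylation signal and the AmpR promoter. No transposase gene is annotated on the plasmid, so the enzyme would have to be supplied from a separate source.

The associated work concerns the discovery and design of hyperactive transposases. The construct therefore appears intended as a donor substrate, with red fluorescence in mammalian cells reporting delivery or genomic integration of the cargo.
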