Features (pLannotate 1.2.2; 8 found; start..end, strand, type, name):
    573..1161    +  rep_origin     ori: high-copy-number ColE1/pMB1/pBR322/pUC origin of replication
   1311..1522    +  promoter       EF-1α core promoter: core promoter for human elongation factor EF-1α
   1535..1803    +  LTR            5' LTR (truncated): truncated 5' long terminal repeat (LTR) from human T-cell leukemia virus (HTLV) type 1
   1837..2511    +  CDS            mRFP1: mRFP1 is a basic (constitutively fluorescent) red fluorescent protein published in 2002, derived from Discosoma sp.. It is reported to be a somewhat slowly-maturing monomer with low acid sensitivity.
   2524..2629    +  misc_feature   WPRE (fragment): woodchuck hepatitis virus posttranscriptional regulatory element
   2638..2759    +  polyA_signal   SV40 poly(A) signal: SV40 polyadenylation signal
   2955..3059    +  promoter       AmpR promoter: bla
   3060..402     +  CDS            AmpR (across the origin): β-lactamase; bla; confers resistance to ampicillin, carbenicillin, and related antibiotics
>Addgene plasmid #248201 | pTIR_HyPB_RFP | addgene full sequence | sequence record 496979 | Addgene NGS Result
GGGGATCATGTAACTCGCCTTGATCGTTGGGAACCGGAGCTGAATGAAGCCATACCAAACGACGAGCGTG
ACACCACGATGCCTGTAGCAATGGCAACAACGTTGCGCAAACTATTAACTGGCGAACTACTTACTCTAGC
TTCCCGGCAACAATTAATAGACTGGATGGAGGCGGATAAAGTTGCAGGACCACTTCTGCGCTCGGCCCTT
CCGGCTGGCTGGTTTATTGCTGATAAATCTGGAGCCGGTGAGCGTGGGTCTCGCGGTATCATTGCAGCAC
TGGGGCCAGATGGTAAGCCCTCCCGTATCGTAGTTATCTACACGACGGGGAGTCAGGCAACTATGGATGA
ACGAAATAGACAGATCGCTGAGATAGGTGCCTCACTGATTAAGCATTGGTAACTGTCAGACCAAGTTTAC
TCATATATACTTTAGATTGATTTAAAACTTCATTTTTAATTTAAAAGGATCTAGGTGAAGATCCTTTTTG
ATAATCTCATGACCAAAATCCCTTAACGTGAGTTTTCGTTCCACTGAGCGTCAGACCCCGTAGAAAAGAT
CAAAGGATCTTCTTGAGATCCTTTTTTTCTGCGCGTAATCTGCTGCTTGCAAACAAAAAAACCACCGCTA
CCAGCGGTGGTTTGTTTGCCGGATCAAGAGCTACCAACTCTTTTTCCGAAGGTAACTGGCTTCAGCAGAG
CGCAGATACCAAATACTGTTCTTCTAGTGTAGCCGTAGTTAGGCCACCACTTCAAGAACTCTGTAGCACC
GCCTACATACCTCGCTCTGCTAATCCTGTTACCAGTGGCTGCTGCCAGTGGCGATAAGTCGTGTCTTACC
GGGTTGGACTCAAGACGATAGTTACCGGATAAGGCGCAGCGGTCGGGCTGAACGGGGGGTTCGTGCACAC
AGCCCAGCTTGGAGCGAACGACCTACACCGAACTGAGATACCTACAGCGTGAGCTATGAGAAAGCGCCAC
GCTTCCCGAAGGGAGAAAGGCGGACAGGTATCCGGTAAGCGGCAGGGTCGGAACAGGAGAGCGCACGAGG
GAGCTTCCAGGGGGAAACGCCTGGTATCTTTATAGTCCTGTCGGGTTTCGCCACCTCTGACTTGAGCGTC
GATTTTTGTGATGCTCGTCAGGGGGGCGGAGCCTATGGAAAAACGCCAGCAACGCGGCCTTTTTACGGTT
CCTGGCCTTTTGCTGCCTTAACCCTAGAAAGATAATCATATTGTGACGTACGTTAAAGATAATCATGCGT
AAAATTGACGCATGTATGAAGGATCTGCGATCGCTCCGGTGCCCGTCAGTGGGCAGAGCGCACATCGCCC
ACAGTCCCCGAGAAGTTGGGGGGAGGGGTCGGCAATTGAACGGGTGCCTAGAGAAGGTGGCGCGGGGTAA
ACTGGGAAAGTGATGTCGTGTACTGGCTCCGCCTTTTTCCCGAGGGTGGGGGAGAACCGTATATAAGTGC
AGTAGTCGCCGTGAACGTTCTTTTTCGCAACGGGTTTGCCGCCAGAACACAGCTGAAGCTTCGAGGGGCT
CGCATCTCTCCTTCACGCGCCCGCCGCCCTACCTGAGGCCGCCATCCACGCCGGTTGAGTCGCGTTCTGC
CGCCTCCCGCCTGTGGTGCCTCCTGAACTGCGTCCGCCGTCTAGGTAAGTTTAAAGCTCAGGTCGAGACC
GGGCCTTTGTCCGGCGCTCCCTTGGAGCCTACCTAGACTCAGCCGGCTCTCCACGCTTTGCCTGACCCTG
CTTGCTCAACTCTACGTCTTTGTTTCGTTTTCTGTTCTGCGCCGTTACAGATCCAAGCTGTGACCGGCGC
CTACGATATCGCCACCATGGCCAGCTCCGAGGATGTCATCAAAGAGTTTATGAGATTTAAGGTCAAGATG
GAGGGAAGCGTCAACGGACACGAGTTCGAGATTGAGGGAGAAGGAGAAGGCCGGCCTTACGAGGGCACAC
AAACCGCTAAGCTCAAGGTCACAAAAGGAGGACCCCTCCCCTTCTCCTGGGATATTCTGAGCCCTCAGTT
CCAGTACGGAAGCAAAGCCTATGTTAAACACCCTGCCGACATCCCTGACTATCTGAAGCTCTCCTTCCCT
GAAGGCTTCAAGTGGGAGAGATTCATGAACTTCGAGGACGGAGGCGTGGTGACAGTCACACAAGATAGCA
CCCTCCAGGACGGAGAGTTTATTTATAAGGTGAAACTCAGAGGAACCAACTTCCCCTCCGATGGCCCTGT
CATGCAAAAAAAAACAATGGGATGGGAAGCCTCCACCGAGAGAATGTATCCTGAGGATGGCGCTCTGAAA
GGCGAAATTAAAATGAGACTGAAACTCAAAGACGGAGGACACTACGATGCCGAGGTCAAAACAACCTACA
AGGCCAAGAAACAAGTGCAGCTGCCTGGCGCCTACATGACTGATATTAAACTCGACATTATCAGCCATAA
TGGGGACTACACCATCGTGGAACAATATGAGAGAGCTGAGGGCAGACATAGCACAGGCGCTGGATAAGTC
GACAATCAACCTCTGATTACAAAATTTGTGAAAGATTGACTGGTATTCTTAACTATGTTGCTCCTTTTAC
GCTATGTGGATACGCTGCTTTAATGCCTTTGTATCATGCGTTAACTAAACTTGTTTATTGCAGCTTATAA
TGGTTACAAATAAAGCAATAGCATCACAAATTTCACAAATAAAGCATTTTTTTCACTGCATTCTAGTTGT
GGTTTGTCCAAACTCATCAATGTATCTTATCATGTCTGGAATTGACTCAAATGATGTCAATTAGTCTATC
AGAAGCTATCTGGTCTCCCTTGAGCCATGCGTCAATTTTACGCAGACTATCTTTCTAGGGTTAAAGGAGC
CTCGTGATACGCCTATTTTTATAGGTTAATGTCATGATAATAATGGTTTCTTAGACGTCAGGTGGCACTT
TTCGGGGAAATGTGCGCGGAACCCCTATTTGTTTATTTTTCTAAATACATTCAAATATGTATCCGCTCAT
GAGACAATAACCCTGATAAATGCTTCAATAATATTGAAAAAGGAAGAGTATGAGTATTCAACATTTCCGT
GTCGCCCTTATTCCCTTTTTTGCGGCATTTTGCCTTCCTGTTTTTGCTCACCCAGAAACGCTGGTGAAAG
TAAAAGATGCTGAAGATCAGTTGGGTGCACGAGTGGGTTACATCGAACTGGATCTCAACAGCGGTAAGAT
CCTTGAGAGTTTTCGCCCCGAAGAACGTTTTCCAATGATGAGCACTTTTAAAGTTCTGCTATGTGGCGCG
GTATTATCCCGTATTGACGCCGGGCAAGAGCAACTCGGTCGCCGCATACACTATTCTCAGAATGACTTGG
TTGAGTACTCACCAGTCACAGAAAAGCATCTTACGGATGGCATGACAGTAAGAGAATTATGCAGTGCTGC
CATAACCATGAGTGATAACACTGCGGCCAACTTACTTCTGACAACGATCGGAGGACCGAAGGAGCTAACC
GCTTTTTTGCACAACATG
